>Addgene plasmid #63894 | Luc-Nanog-3'UTRmut | depositor partial sequence | sequence record 106721 | Nanog 3'UTR miR-34a binding site mutation
AACCAAAGGATGAAGTGCAAGCGGTGGCAGAAAAACCAGTGGTTGAAGACTAGCAATGGTCTGATTCAGG
TAACAAGATGTTTTCTCTGCTTTCCTTTTTCCCCCTCCATCTTACCATCTTATTTTATGTGTCTGTGCCG
TGTGTGTGTGTGTGTGTGTGTGTGTGGCTGACCTATGGCTGTTGGGTATGGATCCCAGATTTCCTGTAAG
AGCAGTCAGTGGCTCTGCCTTTGCTTCCCAGTGTCATCCTGATCCATCTATGTCCATTAGTCCTGTCCCT
TTCCCATCCCTCTTCCTCCACGCACTCTTTCTTGTGATCTTTGGTTCTTTGAGGCAGGCTCTCTCTATGT
AGCCCTGGCAGTCAGAGATCTGCCTGCCTAGTCTCAGGAGTGCTGGGGTTAACGGCCTGTGCGGCCATGC
TAATCTTTTCAGTATTTCTGCAGTTTACATCTTTAGAGTCCCCTTTTCACTCATTGCATTAATCACCTCT
TTCAGAAGGGCTCAGCACCAGTGGAGTATCCCAGCATCCATTGCAGCTATCCCCAGGGCTATCTGGTGAA
CGCATCTGGAAGCCTTTCCATGTGGGGCAGCCAGACTTGGACCAACCCAACTTGGAGCAGCCAGACCTGG
ACCAACCCAACTTGGAACAACCAGACCTGGACCAACCCAACTTGGAGCAGCCAGGCCTGGACCGCTCAGT
CCTGGAACGGCCAGCCTTGGAATGCTGCTCCGCTCCATAACTTCGGGGAGGACTTTCTGCAGCCTTACGT
ACAGTTGCAGCAAAACTTCTCTGCCAGTGATTTGGAGGTGAATTTGGAAGCCACTAGGGAAAGCCATGCG
CATTTTAGCACCCCACAAGCCTTGGAATTATTCCTGAACTACTCTGTGACTCCACCAGGTGAAATATGAG
ACTTACGCAACATCTGGGCTTAAAGTCAGGGCAAAGCCAGGTTCCTTCCTTCTTCCAAATATTTTCATAT
TTTTTTTAAAGATTTATTTATTCATTATATGTAAGTACACTGTAGCTGTCTTCGAAGAGGGCGTCAGATC
TTGTTACGTATGGTTGTGAGCCACCATGTGGTTGCTGGGATTTGAACTCCTGACCTTCGGAAGAGCAGTC
GGGTGCTCTTATCCACTGAGCCATCTCACCAGCCCCTGGTTTATTTTTTTAATTATTATTTGCTCTTTGT
TTATCAAGACAGGGTTTCTCTGCATAGCTCTAATTGTCTTTGAACTAGCTCTGCAGACCAGCCTGGCCTT
GAACTCAGAGATCTGCCCACTTATCTTTGCCTCCTGA
