>Addgene plasmid #63894 | Luc-Nanog-3'UTRmut | addgene partial sequence | sequence record 115809 | LucNRev 5'-CCTTATGCAGTTGCTCTCC-3'
GGAATGCCAAGCTTTTAAGCGGGTCGCTGCAGGGATCGCTCGGTGTTCGAGGCCACACGCGTCACCTTAA
TATGCGAAGTGGACCTGGGACCGCGCCGCCCCGACTGCATCTGCGTGTTCGAATTCGCCAATGACAAGAC
GCTGGGCGGGGTTTGTGTCATCATAGAACTAAAGACATGCAAATATATTTCTTCCGGGGACACCGCCAGC
AAACGCGAGCAACGGGCCACGGGGATGAAGCAGCTGCGCCACTCCCTGAAGCTCCTGCAGTCCCTCGCGC
CTCCGGGTGACAAGATAGTGTACCTGTGCCCCGTCCTGGTGTTTGTCGCCCAACGGACGCTCCGCGTCAG
CCGCGTGACCCGGCTCGTCCCGCAGAAGGTCTCCGGTAATATCACCGCAGTCGTGCGGATGCTCCAGAGC
CTGTCCACGTATACGGTCCCCATGGAGCCTAGGACCCA
