>Addgene plasmid #63894 | Luc-Nanog-3'UTRmut | addgene partial sequence | sequence record 116574 | EBV-rev 5'-GTGGTTTGTCCAAACTCATC-3'
GGCCGGCCGCCCCGACTCTAGATCACCACTTTGTACAAGAAAGCTGGGTCGGCGCGCCCACCCTTTCAGG
AGGCAAAGATAAGTGGGCAGATCTCTGAGTTCAAGGCCAGGCTGGTCTGCAGAGCTAGTTCAAAGACAAT
TAGAGCTATGCAGAGAAACCCTGTCTTGATAAACAAAGAGCAAATAATAATTAAAAAAATAAACCAGGGG
CTGGTGAGATGGCTCAGTGGATAAGAGCACCCGACTGCTCTTCCGAAGGTCAGGAGTTCAAATCCCAGCA
ACCACATGGTGGCTCACAACCATACGTAACAAGATCTGACGCCCTCTTCGAAGACAGCTACAGTGTACTT
ACATATAATGAATAAATAAATCTTTAAAAAAAATATGAAAATATTTGGAAGAAGGAAGGAACCTGGCTTT
GCCCTGACTTTAAGCCCAGATGTTGCGTAAGTCTCATATTTCACCTGGTGGAGTCACAGAGTAGTTCAGG
AATAATTCCAAGGCTTGTGGGGTGCTAAAATGCGCATGGCTTTCCCTAGTGGCTTCCAAATTCACCTCCA
AATCACTGGCAGAGAAGTTTTGCTGCAACTGTACGTAAGGCTGCAGAAAGTCCTCCCCGAAGTTATGGAG
CGGAGCAGCATTCCAAGGCTGGCCGTTCCAGGACTGAGCGGTCCAGGCCTGGCTGCTCCAAGTTGGGTTG
GTCCAGGTCTGGTTGTTCCAAGTTGGGTTGGTCCAGGTCTGGCTGCTCCAAGTTGGGTTGGTCCAAGTCT
GG
