[The description below was written by a language model from this plasmid's Addgene catalogue record.]
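Description:
Luc-Nanog-3'UTRmut is a mammalian expression luciferase reporter built on the pGL3-Control backbone, a 5,256 bp vector that was first modified by placing a Gateway att cassette at the XbaI site so that 3'UTR fragments could be introduced by Gateway recombination. The finished plasmid is recorded as 6,563 bp. It is propagated in E. coli as a high-copy plasmid under ampicillin selection. No feature table accompanies the record, so promoter and other regulatory elements are not itemised; pGL3-Control is generally known as a firefly luciferase vector in which the reporter is driven constitutively by SV40 promoter and enhancer elements, with the XbaI site lying just downstream of the luciferase coding sequence.

The insert is a 1,307 bp fragment from mouse Nanog (Nanog homeobox), corresponding to its 3'UTR, so the luciferase transcript carries the Nanog 3'UTR and becomes subject to whatever post-transcriptional regulation acts through that region. In this version the miR-34a binding site has been mutated to remove the seed-matching region, which should abolish recognition by miR-34 family microRNAs. The construct therefore serves as the specificity control in microRNA target validation assays. Loss of miR-34-dependent repression of luciferase activity with this mutant, compared with a reporter carrying the intact Nanog 3'UTR, would indicate that regulation depends directly on that site. It was generated in work examining miR-34 microRNAs as a barrier to somatic cell reprogramming, where Nanog is a pluripotency-associated target of interest.
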