Addgene plasmid #63894: Luc-Nanog-3'UTRmut
Purpose: Luciferase reporter of mouse Nanog 3'UTR with the miR-34 target site mutated
Depositing lab: Lin He. Depositing organization: University of California, Berkeley. Publication: miR-34 miRNAs provide a barrier for somatic cell reprogramming. Choi YJ, Lin CP, Ho JJ, He X, Okada N, Bu P, Zhong Y, Kim SY, Bennett MJ, Chen C, Ozturk A, Hicks GG, Hannon GJ, He L. Nat Cell Biol. 2011 Oct 23;13(11):1353-60. doi: 10.1038/ncb2366. PubMed 22020437.
Backbone
  Vector backbone: pGL3-Control
  Backbone manufacturer: Promega
  Backbone size w/o insert (bp): 5256
  Total vector size (bp): 6563
  Modifications to backbone: att L1 and L2 cassette were first cloned to XbaI site for Gateway cloning
  Vector type: Mammalian Expression
Growth in bacteria
  Bacterial resistance: Ampicillin, 100 μg/mL
  Growth temperature: 37°C
  Growth strain: Top10
  Copy number: High Copy
Gene/Insert
  Gene/Insert name: Nanog homeobox (alt name: ENK; ecat4; 2410002E02Rik)
  Species: M. musculus (mouse)
  Insert size (bp): 1307
  GenBank ID: 71950 NM_028016.3
  Entrez Gene: Nanog (a.k.a. 2410002E02Rik, ENK, Stm1, ecat4)
  Cloning method: Gateway Cloning
  Sequencing primers: 5′ GLprimer2; 3′ RVprimer4
Terms and licenses: Academic/Nonprofit Terms; Industry Terms: Not Available to Industry
Depositor comments: Mir-34a binding site was mutated to remove the seed region
How to cite: Luc-Nanog-3'UTRmut was a gift from Lin He (Addgene plasmid # 63894 ; http://n2t.net/addgene:63894 ; RRID:Addgene_63894)
